Addgene plasmid #217719: HA-MBP-TEVpCS-ADGRC3 CTFdeltaTA-FLAG
Purpose: Mammalian expression of Adhesion G Protein-Coupled Receptor transmembrane domains
Depositing lab: Stephen Blacklow. Publication: Heterogeneity of tethered agonist signaling in adhesion G protein-coupled receptors. Dates AN, Jones DTD, Smith JS, Skiba MA, Rich MF, Burruss MM, Kruse AC, Blacklow SC. Cell Chem Biol. 2024 Aug 15;31(8):1542-1553.e4. doi: 10.1016/j.chembiol.2024.03.004. Epub 2024 Apr 11. PubMed 38608683.
Backbone
  Vector backbone: pFuse-hIgG1-Fc2
  Backbone manufacturer: Invitrogen
  Vector type: Mammalian Expression
Growth in bacteria
  Bacterial resistance: Bleocin (Zeocin), 50 μg/mL
  Growth temperature: 37°C
  Growth strain: DH5alpha
  Copy number: High Copy
Gene/Insert
  Gene/Insert name: CELSR3 (alt name: ADGRC3)
  Species: H. sapiens (human)
  Mutation: Deletion of residues 1-2522
  Entrez Gene: CELSR3 (a.k.a. ADGRC3, CDHF11, EGFL1, FMI1, HFMI1, MEGF2, RESDA1)
  Tag / fusion protein: HA (N terminal on insert); FLAG (C terminal on insert)
  Cloning method: Gibson Cloning
Terms and licenses: Academic/Nonprofit Terms; Industry Terms: Not Available to Industry
Depositor comments: Please visit https://www.biorxiv.org/content/10.1101/2022.07.14.500097v2 for bioRxiv preprint.
How to cite: HA-MBP-TEVpCS-ADGRC3 CTFdeltaTA-FLAG was a gift from Stephen Blacklow (Addgene plasmid # 217719 ; http://n2t.net/addgene:217719 ; RRID:Addgene_217719)
