[The description below was written by a language model from this plasmid's Addgene catalogue record and pLannotate feature annotations shown in this document.]
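Description:
HA-MBP-TEVpCS-ADGRC3 CTFdeltaTA-FLAG is a 7.7 kb mammalian expression plasmid built by Gibson cloning in the pFuse-hIgG1-Fc2 backbone. It is propagated at high copy in E. coli from a ColE1/pUC-type origin and selected with Zeocin. The Sh ble resistance gene sits behind tandem CMV enhancer/promoter and bacterial EM7 promoter elements and ends in a β-globin poly(A) signal, so the same marker can function in both bacterial and mammalian cells.

The expression cassette is driven by the composite promoter typical of pFuse vectors, an EF-1α core promoter joined to a truncated HTLV-1 5' LTR segment. The open reading frame begins with the human IL-2 signal sequence, which directs the protein into the secretory pathway. This is followed by an HA epitope, E. coli maltose-binding protein (malE) and, according to the construct name, a TEV protease cleavage site, which is not separately annotated in the feature table. Next comes a fragment of human CELSR3 (ADGRC3) lacking residues 1-2522, with a C-terminal FLAG tag per the catalogue entry. The name indicates that this fragment is the receptor's C-terminal fragment with the tethered agonist removed, that is, essentially the transmembrane domain and downstream sequence. The annotation also detects an IGHG1 (Fc) fragment from the backbone overlapping and downstream of the insert. The record does not say whether it is translated, although the listed C-terminal FLAG tag suggests it is residual vector sequence. An SV40 poly(A) signal lies downstream on the opposite strand.

The stated purpose is mammalian expression of adhesion GPCR transmembrane domains, in the context of a study of tethered agonist signaling across adhesion GPCRs. The HA and FLAG tags allow detection of the two ends of the protein.
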