Features (pLannotate 1.2.2; 17 found; start..end, strand, type, name):
     49..260     +  promoter       EF-1α core promoter: core promoter for human elongation factor EF-1α
    273..541     +  LTR            5' LTR (truncated): truncated 5' long terminal repeat (LTR) from human T-cell leukemia virus (HTLV) type 1
    591..650     +  sig_peptide    IL-2 signal sequence: human interleukin-2 signal sequence
    651..677     +  CDS            3xHA (fragment): three tandem HA epitope tags
    681..1781    +  CDS            malE (fragment): MALE_ECO57 - Experimental evidence at protein level: Swiss-Prot protein existence level 1. Part of the ABC transporter complex MalEFGK involved in maltose/maltodextrin import. Binds maltose and higher maltodextrins. From Escherichia coli O157:H7.
   1803..4166    +  CDS            CELSR3 (fragment): CELR3_HUMAN - Also known as CDHF11, EGFL1, FMI1, KIAA0812, MEGF2. Experimental evidence at protein level: Swiss-Prot protein existence level 1. Receptor that may have an important role in cell/cell signaling during nervous system formation. From Homo sapiens (Human).
   3984..4886    +  CDS            IGHG1 (fragment): IGHG1_HUMAN - Experimental evidence at protein level: Swiss-Prot protein existence level 1. Constant region of immunoglobulin heavy chains. Immunoglobulins, also known as antibodies, are membrane-bound or secreted glycoproteins produced by B lymphocytes. In the recognition phase of humoral immunity, the membrane-bound immunoglobulins serve as receptors which, upon binding of a specific antigen, trigger the clonal expansion and differentiation of B lymphocytes into immunoglobulins- secreting plasma cells. Secreted immunoglobulins mediate the effector phase of humoral immunity, which results in
   4911..5032    -  polyA_signal   SV40 poly(A) signal: SV40 polyadenylation signal
   5055..5126    -  CDS            large T antigen (fragment): large T antigen from SV40 (simian virus 40)
   5136..5530    -  polyA_signal   β-globin poly(A): human β-globin polyadenylation signal
   5547..5918    -  CDS            ble: BLE_STRHI - Experimental evidence at protein level: Swiss-Prot protein existence level 1. Binding protein with a strong affinity to the bleomycin family of antibiotics. From Streptoalloteichus hindustanus.
   5980..6023    -  promoter       EM7 promoter (fragment): synthetic bacterial promoter&nbsp
   6410..6509    -  promoter       CMV promoter (fragment): human cytomegalovirus (CMV) immediate early promoter
   6511..6814    -  enhancer       CMV enhancer: human cytomegalovirus immediate early enhancer
   6894..7482    -  rep_origin     ori: high-copy-number ColE1/pMB1/pBR322/pUC origin of replication
   7590..7638    +  polyA_signal   poly(A) signal: synthetic polyadenylation signal
   7649..12      +  misc_feature   pause site (across the origin): RNA polymerase II transcriptional pause signal from the human α2 globin gene
>Addgene plasmid #217719 | HA-MBP-TEVpCS-ADGRC3 CTFdeltaTA-FLAG | addgene full sequence | sequence record 430138 | Addgene NGS Result
GAACATTTCTCTATCGAAGGATCTGCGATCGCTCCGGTGCCCGTCAGTGGGCAGAGCGCACATCGCCCAC
AGTCCCCGAGAAGTTGGGGGGAGGGGTCGGCAATTGAACGGGTGCCTAGAGAAGGTGGCGCGGGGTAAAC
TGGGAAAGTGATGTCGTGTACTGGCTCCGCCTTTTTCCCGAGGGTGGGGGAGAACCGTATATAAGTGCAG
TAGTCGCCGTGAACGTTCTTTTTCGCAACGGGTTTGCCGCCAGAACACAGCTGAAGCTTCGAGGGGCTCG
CATCTCTCCTTCACGCGCCCGCCGCCCTACCTGAGGCCGCCATCCACGCCGGTTGAGTCGCGTTCTGCCG
CCTCCCGCCTGTGGTGCCTCCTGAACTGCGTCCGCCGTCTAGGTAAGTTTAAAGCTCAGGTCGAGACCGG
GCCTTTGTCCGGCGCTCCCTTGGAGCCTACCTAGACTCAGCCGGCTCTCCACGCTTTGCCTGACCCTGCT
TGCTCAACTCTACGTCTTTGTTTCGTTTTCTGTTCTGCGCCGTTACAGATCCAAGCTGTGACCGGCGCCT
ACCTGAGATCACCGGCGAAGGAGGGCCACCATGTACAGGATGCAACTCCTGTCTTGCATTGCACTAAGTC
TTGCACTTGTCACGAATTCGTACCCATACGATGTTCCAGATTACGCTGGATCCAAAATTGAAGAAGGCAA
ACTGGTGATTTGGATTAACGGCGATAAAGGCTATAACGGCCTGGCGGAAGTGGGCAAAAAATTTGAAAAA
GATACCGGCATTAAAGTGACCGTGGAACATCCGGATAAACTGGAAGAAAAATTTCCGCAGGTGGCGGCGA
CCGGCGATGGCCCGGATATTATTTTTTGGGCGCATGATCGCTTTGGCGGCTATGCGCAGAGCGGCCTGCT
GGCGGAAATTACCCCGGATAAAGCGTTTCAGGATAAACTGTATCCGTTTACCTGGGATGCGGTGCGCTAT
AACGGCAAACTGATTGCGTATCCGATTGCGGTGGAAGCGCTGAGCCTGATTTATAACAAAGATCTGCTGC
CGAACCCGCCGAAAACCTGGGAAGAAATTCCGGCGCTGGATAAAGAACTGAAAGCGAAAGGCAAAAGCGC
GCTGATGTTTAACCTGCAGGAACCGTATTTTACCTGGCCGCTGATTGCGGCGGATGGCGGCTATGCGTTT
AAATATGAAAACGGCAAATATGATATTAAAGATGTGGGCGTGGATAACGCGGGCGCGAAAGCGGGCCTGA
CCTTTCTGGTGGATCTGATTAAAAACAAACATATGAACGCGGATACCGATTATAGCATTGCGGAAGCGGC
GTTTAACAAAGGCGAAACCGCGATGACCATTAACGGCCCGTGGGCGTGGAGCAACATTGATACCAGCAAA
GTGAACTATGGCGTGACCGTGCTGCCGACCTTTAAAGGCCAGCCGAGCAAACCGTTTGTGGGCGTGCTGA
GCGCGGGCATTAACGCGGCGAGCCCGAACAAAGAACTGGCGAAAGAATTTCTGGAAAACTATCTGCTGAC
CGATGAAGGCCTGGAAGCGGTGAACAAAGATAAACCGCTGGGCGCGGTGGCGCTGAAAAGCTATGAAGAA
GAACTGGCGAAAGATCCGCGCATTGCGGCGACCATGGAAAACGCGCAGAAAGGCGAAATTATGCCGAACA
TTCCGCAGATGAGCGCGTTTTGGTATGCGGTGCGCACCGCGGTGATTAACGCGGCGAGCGGCCGCCAGAC
CGTGGATGAAGCGCTGAAAGATGCGCAGACCAACGAGAACCTTTACTTCCAAGATGCAAGCCCAAGGGAA
CGCTTGGAGGGGGACCTGGAACTGCTGGCCGTATTTACACATGTAGTTGTGGCCGTATCCGTAGCCGCCC
TGGTGCTTACCGCGGCGATTCTGCTTTCCTTGCGCAGTCTGAAAAGCAATGTTCGGGGCATACACGCCAA
CGTTGCTGCGGCTCTTGGGGTAGCCGAACTCCTGTTTCTCCTTGGGATTCATCGAACGCACAATCAGCTT
GTTTGCACGGCGGTTGCCATCCTCCTTCATTATTTCTTTCTTAGCACCTTCGCTTGGCTGTTTGTGCAGG
GGCTTCATCTGTACCGAATGCAAGTTGAGCCTAGGAACGTAGATAGGGGTGCAATGAGGTTTTATCATGC
CTTGGGGTGGGGTGTGCCCGCTGTCCTCCTTGGACTTGCGGTGGGGTTGGACCCGGAGGGCTACGGAAAC
CCTGACTTCTGTTGGATTAGTGTTCATGAGCCGCTCATATGGTCTTTTGCTGGTCCGGTAGTCTTGGTGA
TTGTAATGAACGGTACTATGTTCCTTCTGGCTGCTCGCACCTCTTGTAGTACTGGCCAAAGGGAAGCAAA
AAAGACGAGCGCGCTGACATTGCGATCAAGCTTTCTTTTGCTGCTTCTTGTAAGCGCGTCCTGGTTGTTT
GGTTTGCTGGCCGTCAACCATTCAATTCTGGCCTTTCACTATCTGCACGCAGGGTTGTGTGGACTCCAAG
GATTGGCAGTGCTTCTGCTGTTCTGCGTTCTTAACGCCGACGCCAGAGCAGCATGGATGCCGGCTTGCCT
TGGACGCAAGGCTGCACCAGAAGAGGCTAGACCGGCACCAGGCCTGGGACCTGGGGCATACAACAACACC
GCCTTGTTCGAAGAAAGTGGGCTTATACGGATAACTCTTGGCGCGTCAACTGTTTCAAGTGTAAGCTCAG
CACGGTCTGGCCGGACCCAAGATCAAGACTCACAACGCGGCCGCAGTTACCTTAGGGATAACGTTCTCGT
GAGGCATGGTAGCGCAGCTGACCACACCGATCATTCTCTCCAAGCCCATGCTGGACCCACTGACCTCGAC
GTTGCGATGTTCCACCGCGACGCTGGTGCCGACAGTGATAGCGATTCCGACTTGTCACTTGAAGAGGAGC
GGTCTCTTTCTATTCCATCTTCAGAAAGTGAAGACAACGGTAGAACCAGGGGTCGGTTCCAGAGACCGCT
CTGTCGCGCCGCGCAATCAGAGAGACTCTTGACCCATCCTAAGGACGTAGACGGAAACGATCTGTTGTCT
TATTGGCCTGCTCTTGGAGAGTGTGAGGCAGCACCATGTGCACTTCAAACATGGGGAAGTGAGCGCCGGC
TTGGCCTCGATACGAGCAAAGACGCCGCGAACAATAATCAGCCTGACCCGGCTCTTACTAGCGGTGATGA
AACATCTCTCGGTAGGGCACAACGACAACGCAAAGGCATTCTTAAGAATCGCTTGCAGTATCCACTGGTG
CCTCAGACCCGCGGAGCACCGGAGCTTTCTTGGTGCCGGGCAGCGACTCTCGGCCACCGGGCGGTACCCG
CGGCGTCCTACGGCCGGATTTATGCGGGAGGAGGCACGGGAAGCCTCTCCCAGCCTGCATCACGCTATTC
AAGCCGAGAACAGTTGGACCTCCTGCTCAGAAGACAACTGTCACGCGAACGGCTTGAAGAAGCCCCAGCG
CCTGTCTTGAGACCTTTGAGCAGGCCCGGCTCTCAGGAGTGCATGGACGCGGCGCCCGGGCGACTGGAGC
CTAAAGACAGGGGCAGTACGCTTCCACGGCGACAACCACCCAGAGACTACCCTGGGGCCATGGCAGGGCG
GTTTGGCAGTAGAGACGCGCTTGACCTGGGCGCTCCAAGAGAGTGGCTCTCCACACTTCCACCTCCGCGC
CGAACACGAGATCTCGACCCCCAACCACCCCCGCTTCCCCTGTCACCACAACGGCAACTCTCTCGCGATC
CGCTTCTCCCCTCAAGGCCGCTTGACTCACTCAGTAGGTCCAGCAATAGTAGAGAACAACTCGACCAAGT
ACCTTCTCGCCACCCGTCAAGGGAGGCCCTGGGTCCGCTGCCCCAGCTCTTGAGAGCGAGAGAAGACTCC
GTCTCAGGCCCGTCCCATGGTCCCTCTACAGAGCAACTGGATATACTGTCCTCCATCCTTGCTTCCTTCA
ATAGTTCAGCCCTGTCTTCTGTTCAGTCCAGCAGCACACCGCTTGGCCCCCACACCACAGCAACTCCTTC
CGCGACGGCCTCCGTTTTGGGACCCTCCACTCCTCGATCAGCAACGTCACACTCAATCTCTGAGCTCTCT
CCCGATTCCGAAGTTCCCCGATCAGAAGGGCACTCTGGTTCTGACTACAAAGACGATGACGACAAGTGAA
GATCTGACAAAACTCACACATGCCCACCGTGCCCAGCACCTGAACTCCTGGGGGGACCGTCAGTCTTCCT
CTTCCCCCCAAAACCCAAGGACACCCTCATGATCTCCCGGACCCCTGAGGTCACATGCGTGGTGGTGGAC
GTGAGCCACGAAGACCCTGAGGTCAAGTTCAACTGGTACGTGGACGGCGTGGAGGTGCATAATGCCAAGA
CAAAGCCGCGGGAGGAGCAGTACAACAGCACGTACCGTGTGGTCAGCGTCCTCACCGTCCTGCACCAGGA
CTGGCTGAATGGCAAGGAGTACAAGTGCAAGGTCTCCAACAAAGCCCTCCCAGCCCCCATCGAGAAAACC
ATCTCCAAAGCCAAAGGGCAGCCCCGAGAACCACAGGTGTACACCCTGCCCCCATCCCGGGAGGAGATGA
CCAAGAACCAGGTCAGCCTGACCTGCCTGGTCAAAGGCTTCTATCCCAGCGACATCGCCGTGGAGTGGGA
GAGCAATGGGCAGCCGGAGAACAACTACAAGACCACGCCTCCCGTGCTGGACTCCGACGGCTCCTTCTTC
CTCTACAGCAAGCTCACCGTGGACAAGAGCAGGTGGCAGCAGGGGAACGTCTTCTCATGCTCCGTGATGC
ACGAGGCTCTGCACAACCACTACACGCAGAAGAGCCTCTCCCTGTCTCCGGGTAAATGAGTGCTAGCTGG
CCAGACATGATAAGATACATTGATGAGTTTGGACAAACCACAACTAGAATGCAGTGAAAAAAATGCTTTA
TTTGTGAAATTTGTGATGCTATTGCTTTATTTGTAACCATTATAAGCTGCAATAAACAAGTTAACAACAA
CAATTGCATTCATTTTATGTTTCAGGTTCAGGGGGAGGTGTGGGAGGTTTTTTAAAGCAAGTAAAACCTC
TACAAATGTGGTATGGAATTAATTCTAAAATACAGCATAGCAAAACTTTAACCTCCAAATCAAGCCTCTA
CTTGAATCCTTTTCTGAGGGATGAATAAGGCATAGGCATCAGGGGCTGTTGCCAATGTGCATTAGCTGTT
TGCAGCCTCACCTTCTTTCATGGAGTTTAAGATATAGTGTATTTTCCCAAGGTTTGAACTAGCTCTTCAT
TTCTTTATGTTTTAAATGCACTGACCTCCCACATTCCCTTTTTAGTAAAATATTCAGAAATAATTTAAAT
ACATCATTGCAATGAAAATAAATGTTTTTTATTAGGCAGAATCCAGATGCTCAAGGCCCTTCATAATATC
CCCCAGTTTAGTAGTTGGACTTAGGGAACAAAGGAACCTTTAATAGAAATTGGACAGCAAGAAAGCGAGC
TTCTAGCTTATCCTCAGTCCTGCTCCTCTGCCACAAAGTGCACGCAGTTGCCGGCCGGGTCGCGCAGGGC
GAACTCCCGCCCCCACGGCTGCTCGCCGATCTCGGTCATGGCCGGCCCGGAGGCGTCCCGGAAGTTCGTG
GACACGACCTCCGACCACTCGGCGTACAGCTCGTCCAGGCCGCGCACCCACACCCAGGCCAGGGTGTTGT
CCGGCACCACCTGGTCCTGGACCGCGCTGATGAACAGGGTCACGTCGTCCCGGACCACACCGGCGAAGTC
GTCCTCCACGAAGTCCCGGGAGAACCCGAGCCGGTCGGTCCAGAACTCGACCGCTCCGGCGACGTCGCGC
GCGGTGAGCACCGGAACGGCACTGGTCAACTTGGCCATGATGGCTCCTCCTGTCAGGAGAGGAAAGAGAA
GAAGGTTAGTACAATTGCTATAGTGAGTTGTATTATACTATGCAGATATACTATGCCAATGATTAATTGT
CAAACTAGGGCTGCAGGGTTCATAGTGCCACTTTTCCTGCACTGCCCCATCTCCTGCCCACCCTTTCCCA
GGCATAGACAGTCAGTGACTTACCAAACTCACAGGAGGGAGAAGGCAGAAGCTTGAGACAGACCCGCGGG
ACCGCCGAACTGCGAGGGGACGTGGCTAGGGCGGCTTCTTTTATGGTGCGCCGGCCCTCGGAGGCAGGGC
GCTCGGGGAGGCCTAGCGGCCAATCTGCGGTGGCAGGAGGCGGGGCCGAAGGCCGTGCCTGACCAATCCG
GAGCACATAGGAGTCTCAGCCCCCCGCCCCAAAGCAAGGGGAAGTCACGCGCCTGTAGCGCCAGCGTGTT
GTGAAATGGGGGCTTGGGGGGGTTGGGGCCCTGACTAGTCAAAACAAACTCCCATTGACGTCAATGGGGT
GGAGACTTGGAAATCCCCGTGAGTCAAACCGCTATCCACGCCCATTGATGTACTGCCAAAACCGCATCAT
CATGGTAATAGCGATGACTAATACGTAGATGTACTGCCAAGTAGGAAAGTCCCATAAGGTCATGTACTGG
GCATAATGCCAGGCGGGCCATTTACCGTCATTGACGTCAATAGGGGGCGTACTTGGCATATGATACACTT
GATGTACTGCCAAGTGGGCAGTTTACCGTAAATACTCCACCCATTGACGTCAATGGAAAGTCCCTATTGG
CGTTACTATGGGAACATACGTCATTATTGACGTCAATGGGCGGGGGTCGTTGGGCGGTCAGCCAGGCGGG
CCATTTACCGTAAGTTATGTAACGCCTGCAGGTTAATTAAGAACATGTGAGCAAAAGGCCAGCAAAAGGC
CAGGAACCGTAAAAAGGCCGCGTTGCTGGCGTTTTTCCATAGGCTCCGCCCCCCTGACGAGCATCACAAA
AATCGACGCTCAAGTCAGAGGTGGCGAAACCCGACAGGACTATAAAGATACCAGGCGTTTCCCCCTGGAA
GCTCCCTCGTGCGCTCTCCTGTTCCGACCCTGCCGCTTACCGGATACCTGTCCGCCTTTCTCCCTTCGGG
AAGCGTGGCGCTTTCTCATAGCTCACGCTGTAGGTATCTCAGTTCGGTGTAGGTCGTTCGCTCCAAGCTG
GGCTGTGTGCACGAACCCCCCGTTCAGCCCGACCGCTGCGCCTTATCCGGTAACTATCGTCTTGAGTCCA
ACCCGGTAAGACACGACTTATCGCCACTGGCAGCAGCCACTGGTAACAGGATTAGCAGAGCGAGGTATGT
AGGCGGTGCTACAGAGTTCTTGAAGTGGTGGCCTAACTACGGCTACACTAGAAGAACAGTATTTGGTATC
TGCGCTCTGCTGAAGCCAGTTACCTTCGGAAAAAGAGTTGGTAGCTCTTGATCCGGCAAACAAACCACCG
CTGGTAGCGGTGGTTTTTTTGTTTGCAAGCAGCAGATTACGCGCAGAAAAAAAGGATCTCAAGAAGATCC
TTTGATCTTTTCTACGGGGTCTGACGCTCAGTGGAACGAAAACTCACGTTAAGGGATTTTGGTCATGGCT
AGTTAATTAACATTTAAATCAGCGGCCGCAATAAAATATCTTTATTTTCATTACATCTGTGTGTTGGTTT
TTTGTGTGAATCGTAACTAACATACGCTCTCCATCAAAACAAAACGAAACAAAACAAACTAGCAAAATAG
GCTGTCCCCAGTGCAAGTGCAGGTGCCA
